>Addgene plasmid #115570 | GFP-X2R2 | addgene full sequence | sequence record 226341 | Addgene NGS Result
CCAAGCTGGCCGCTCTAGAACTAGTGGATCCCCCGGGCTGCAGGAATTCATGAGTAAAGGAGAAGAACTT
TTCACTGGAGTTGTCCCAATTCTTGTTGAATTAGATGGTGATGTTAATGGGCACAAATTTTCTGTCAGTG
GAGAGGGTGAAGGTGATGCAACATACGGAAAACTTACCCTTAAATTTATTTGCACTACTGGAAAACTACC
TGTTCCATGGCCAACACTTGTCACTACTTTCACTTATGGTGTTCAATGCTTTTCAAGATACCCAGATCAT
ATGAAACGGCATGACTTTTTCAAGAGTGCCATGCCCGAAGGTTATGTACAGGAAAGAACTATATTTTTCA
AAGATGACGGGAACTACAAGACACGTGCTGAAGTCAAGTTTGAAGGTGATACCCTTGTTAATAGAATCGA
GTTAAAAGGTATTGATTTTAAAGAAGATGGAAACATTCTTGGACACAAATTGGAATACAACTATAACTCA
CACAATGTATACATCATGGCAGACAAACAAAAGAATGGAATCAAAGTTAACTTCAAAATTAGACACAACA
TTGAAGATGGAAGCGTTCAACTAGCAGACCATTATCAACAAAATACTCCAATTGGCGATGGCCCTGTCCT
TTTACCAGACAACCATTACCTGTCCACACAATCTGCCCTTTCGAAAGATCCCAACGAAAAGAGAGACCAC
ATGGTCCTTCTTGAGTTTGTAACAGCTGCTGGGATTACACATGGCATGGATGAACTATACAAAGGTTCTT
CAAAAAGACCTGGATCATCTAGGAGGCCTTAAAAGCTTATCGATACCGTCGACCTCGAGTCATGTAATTA
GTTATGTCACGCTTACATTCACGCCCTCCCCCCACATCCGCTCTAACCGAAAAGGAAGGAGTTAGACAAC
CTGAAGTCTAGGTCCCTATTTATTTTTTTATAGTTATGTTAGTATTAAGAACGTTATTTATATTTCAAAT
TTTTCTTTTTTTTCTGTACAGACGCGTGTACGCATGTAACATTATACTGAAAACCTTGCTTGAGAAGGTT
TTGGGACGCTCGAAGGCTTTAATTTGCGGCCGGTACCAGCTTTTGTTCCCTTTAGTGAGGGTTAATTTCG
AGCTTGGCGTAATCATGGTCATAGCTGTTTCCTGTGTGAAATTGTTATCCGCTCACAATTCCACACAACA
TACGAGCCGGAAGCATAAAGTGTAAAGCCTGGGGTGCCTAATGAGTGAGCTAACTCACATTAATTGCGTT
GCGCTCACTGCCCGCTTTCCAGTCGGGAAACCTGTCGTGCCAGCTGCATTAATGAATCGGCCAACGCGCG
GGGAGAGGCGGTTTGCGTATTGGGCGCTCTTCCGCTTCCTCGCTCACTGACTCGCTGCGCTCGGTCGTTC
GGCTGCGGCGAGCGGTATCAGCTCACTCAAAGGCGGTAATACGGTTATCCACAGAATCAGGGGATAACGC
AGGAAAGAACATGTGAGCAAAAGGCCAGCAAAAGGCCAGGAACCGTAAAAAGGCCGCGTTGCTGGCGTTT
TTCCATAGGCTCCGCCCCCCTGACGAGCATCACAAAAATCGACGCTCAAGTCAGAGGTGGCGAAACCCGA
CAGGACTATAAAGATACCAGGCGTTTCCCCCTGGAAGCTCCCTCGTGCGCTCTCCTGTTCCGACCCTGCC
GCTTACCGGATACCTGTCCGCCTTTCTCCCTTCGGGAAGCGTGGCGCTTTCTCATAGCTCACGCTGTAGG
TATCTCAGTTCGGTGTAGGTCGTTCGCTCCAAGCTGGGCTGTGTGCACGAACCCCCCGTTCAGCCCGACC
GCTGCGCCTTATCCGGTAACTATCGTCTTGAGTCCAACCCGGTAAGACACGACTTATCGCCACTGGCAGC
AGCCACTGGTAACAGGATTAGCAGAGCGAGGTATGTAGGCGGTGCTACAGAGTTCTTGAAGTGGTGGCCT
AACTACGGCTACACTAGAAGAACAGTATTTGGTATCTGCGCTCTGCTGAAGCCAGTTACCTTCGGAAAAA
GAGTTGGTAGCTCTTGATCCGGCAAACAAACCACCGCTGGTAGCGGTGGTTTTTTTGTTTGCAAGCAGCA
GATTACGCGCAGAAAAAAAGGATCTCAAGAAGATCCTTTGATCTTTTCTACGGGGTCTGACGCTCAGTGG
AACGAAAACTCACGTTAAGGGATTTTGGTCATGAGATTATCAAAAAGGATCTTCACCTAGATCCTTTTAA
ATTAAAAATGAAGTTTTAAATCAATCTAAAGTATATATGAGTAAACTTGGTCTGACAGTTACCAATGCTT
AATCAGTGAGGCACCTATCTCAGCGATCTGTCTATTTCGTTCATCCATAGTTGCCTGACTCCCCGTCGTG
TAGATAACTACGATACGGGAGGGCTTACCATCTGGCCCCAGTGCTGCAATGATACCGCGAGACCCACGCT
CACCGGCTCCAGATTTATCAGCAATAAACCAGCCAGCCGGAAGGGCCGAGCGCAGAAGTGGTCCTGCAAC
TTTATCCGCCTCCATCCAGTCTATTAATTGTTGCCGGGAAGCTAGAGTAAGTAGTTCGCCAGTTAATAGT
TTGCGCAACGTTGTTGCCATTGCTACAGGCATCGTGGTGTCACGCTCGTCGTTTGGTATGGCTTCATTCA
GCTCCGGTTCCCAACGATCAAGGCGAGTTACATGATCCCCCATGTTGTGCAAAAAAGCGGTTAGCTCCTT
CGGTCCTCCGATCGTTGTCAGAAGTAAGTTGGCCGCAGTGTTATCACTCATGGTTATGGCAGCACTGCAT
AATTCTCTTACTGTCATGCCATCCGTAAGATGCTTTTCTGTGACTGGTGAGTACTCAACCAAGTCATTCT
GAGAATAGTGTATGCGGCGACCGAGTTGCTCTTGCCCGGCGTCAATACGGGATAATACCGCGCCACATAG
CAGAACTTTAAAAGTGCTCATCATTGGAAAACGTTCTTCGGGGCGAAAACTCTCAAGGATCTTACCGCTG
TTGAGATCCAGTTCGATGTAACCCACTCGTGCACCCAACTGATCTTCAGCATCTTTTACTTTCACCAGCG
TTTCTGGGTGAGCAAAAACAGGAAGGCAAAATGCCGCAAAAAAGGGAATAAGGGCGACACGGAAATGTTG
AATACTCATACTCTTCCTTTTTCAATATTATTGAAGCATTTATCAGGGTTATTGTCTCATGAGCGGATAC
ATATTTGAATGTATTTAGAAAAATAAACAAATAGGGGTTCCGCGCACATTTCCCCGAAAAGTGCCACCTG
GGTCCTTTTCATCACGTGCTATAAAAATAATTATAATTTAAATTTTTTAATATAAATATATAAATTAAAA
ATAGAAAGTAAAAAAAGAAATTAAAGAAAAAATAGTTTTTGTTTTCCGAAGATGTAAAAGACTCTAGGGG
GATCGCCAACAAATACTACCTTTTATCTTGCTCTTCCTGCTCTCAGGTATTAATGCCGAATTGTTTCATC
TTGTCTGTGTAGAAGACCACACACGAAAATCCTGTGATTTTACATTTTACTTATCGTTAATCGAATGTAT
ATCTATTTAATCTGCTTTTCTTGTCTAATAAATATATATGTAAAGTACGCTTTTTGTTGAAATTTTTTAA
ACCTTTGTTTATTTTTTTTTCTTCATTCCGTAACTCTTCTACCTTCTTTATTTACTTTCTAAAATCCAAA
TACAAAACATAAAAATAAATAAACACAGAGTAAATTCCCAAATTATTCCATCATTAAAAGATACGAGGCG
CGTGTAAGTTACAGGCAAGCGATCCGTCTAAGAAACCATTATTATCATGACATTAACCTATAAAAATAGG
CGTATCACGAGGCCCTTTCGTCTCGCGCGTTTCGGTGATGACGGTGAAAACCTCTGACACATGCAGCTCC
CGGAGACGGTCACAGCTTGTCTGTAAGCGGATGCCGGGAGCAGACAAGCCCGTCAGGGCGCGTCAGCGGG
TGTTGGCGGGTGTCGGGGCTGGCTTAACTATGCGGCATCAGAGCAGATTGTACTGAGAGTGCACCATACC
ACCTTTTCAATTCATCATTTTTTTTTTATTCTTTTTTTTGATTTCGGTTTCCTTGAAATTTTTTTGATTC
GGTAATCTCCGAACAGAAGGAAGAACGAAGGAAGGAGCACAGACTTAGATTGGTATATATACGCATATGT
AGTGTTGAAGAAACATGAAATTGCCCAGTATTCTTAACCCAACTGCACAGAACAAAAACCTGCAGGAAAC
GAAGATAAATCATGTCGAAAGCTACATATAAGGAACGTGCTGCTACTCATCCTAGTCCTGTTGCTGCCAA
GCTATTTAATATCATGCACGAAAAGCAAACAAACTTGTGTGCTTCATTGGATGTTCGTACCACCAAGGAA
TTACTGGAGTTAGTTGAAGCATTAGGTCCCAAAATTTGTTTACTAAAAACACATGTGGATATCTTGACTG
ATTTTTCCATGGAGGGCACAGTTAAGCCGCTAAAGGCATTATCCGCCAAGTACAATTTTTTACTCTTCGA
AGACAGAAAATTTGCTGACATTGGTAATACAGTCAAATTGCAGTACTCTGCGGGTGTATACAGAATAGCA
GAATGGGCAGACATTACGAATGCACACGGTGTGGTGGGCCCAGGTATTGTTAGCGGTTTGAAGCAGGCGG
CAGAAGAAGTAACAAAGGAACCTAGAGGCCTTTTGATGTTAGCAGAATTGTCATGCAAGGGCTCCCTATC
TACTGGAGAATATACTAAGGGTACTGTTGACATTGCGAAGAGCGACAAAGATTTTGTTATCGGCTTTATT
GCTCAAAGAGACATGGGTGGAAGAGATGAAGGTTACGATTGGTTGATTATGACACCCGGTGTGGGTTTAG
ATGACAAGGGAGACGCATTGGGTCAACAGTATAGAACCGTGGATGATGTGGTCTCTACAGGATCTGACAT
TATTATTGTTGGAAGAGGACTATTTGCAAAGGGAAGGGATGCTAAGGTAGAGGGTGAACGTTACAGAAAA
GCAGGCTGGGAAGCATATTTGAGAAGATGCGGCCAGCAAAACTAAAAAACTGTATTATAAGTAAATGCAT
GTATACTAAACTCACAAATTAGAGCTTCAATTTAATTATATCAGTTATTACCCTATGCGGTGTGAAATAC
CGCACAGATGCGTAAGGAGAAAATACCGCATCAGGAAATTGTAAGCGTTAATATTTTGTTAAAATTCGCG
TTAAATTTTTGTTAAATCAGCTCATTTTTTAACCAATAGGCCGAAATCGGCAAAATCCCTTATAAATCAA
AAGAATAGACCGAGATAGGGT
[37 nt withheld, positions 5342-5378]
AAAGAACGTGGACTCCAACGTCAAAGG
[49 nt withheld, positions 5406-5454]
T
[91 nt withheld, positions 5456-5546]
G
[124 nt withheld, positions 5548-5671]
CCATTCGCCATTCAGGCTGCGCAACTGTTGGGAAGGGCGATCGGTGCGGGCCTCTTCGCTATTACGCCAG
CTGGCGAAAGGGGGATGTGCTGCAAGGCGATTAAGTTGGGTAACGCCAGGGTTTTCCCAGTCACGACGTT
GTAAAACGACGGCCAGTGAATTGTAATACGACTCACTATAGGGCGAATTGGAGCTCGCCGGGATCGAAGA
AATGATGGTAAATGAAATAGGAAATCAAGGAGCATGAAGGCAAAAGACAAATATAAGGGTCGAACGAAAA
ATAAAGTGAAAAGTGTTGATATGATGTATTTGGCTTTGCGGCGCCGAAAAAACGAGTTTACGCAATTGCA
CAATCATGCTGACTCTGTGGCGGACCCGCGCTCTTGCCGGCCCGGCGATAACGCTGGGCGTGAGGCTGTG
CCCGGCGGAGTTTTTTGCGCCTGCATTTTCCAAGGTTTACCCTGCGCTAAGGGGCGAGATTGGAGAAGCA
ATAAGAATGCCGGTTGGGGTTGCGATGATGACGACCACGACAACTGGTGTCATTATTTAAGTTGCCGAAA
GAACCTGAGTGCATTTGCAACATGAGTATACTAGAAGAATGAGCCAAGACTTGCGAGACGCGAGTTTGCC
GGTGGTGCGAACAATAGAGCGACCATGACCTTGAAGGTGAGACGCGCATAACCGCTAGAGTACTTTGAAG
AGGAAACAGCAATAGGGTTGCTACCAGTATAAATAGACAGGTACATACAACACTGGAAATGGTTGTCTGT
TTGAGTACGCTTTCAATTCATTTGGGTGTGCACTTTATTATGTTACAATATGGAAGGGAACTTTACACTT
CTCCTATGCACATATATTAATTAAAGTCCAATGCTAGTAGAGAAGGGGGGTAACACCCCTCCGCGCTCTT
TTCCGATTTTTTTCTAAACCGTGGAATATTTCGGATATCCTTTTGTTGTTTCCGGGTGTACAATATGGAC
TTCCTCTTTTCTGGCAACCAAACCCATACATCGGGATTCCTATAATACCTTCGTTGGTCTCCCTAACATG
TAGGTGGCGGAGGGGAGATATACAATAGAACAGATACCAGACAAGACATAATGGGCTAAACAAGACTACA
CCAATTACACTGCCTCATTGATGGTGGTACATAACGAACTAATACTGTAGCCCTAGACTTGATAGCCATC
ATCATATCGAAGTTTCACTACCCTTTTTCCATTTGCCATCTATTGAAGTAATAATAGGCGCATGCAACTT
CTTTTCTTTTTTTTTCTTTTCTCTCTCCCCCGTTGTTGTCTCACCATATCCGCAATGACAAAAAAATGAT
GGAAGACACTAAAGGAAAAAATTAACGACAAAGACAGCACCAACAGATGTCGTTGTTCCAGAGCTGATGA
GGGGTATCTCGAAGCACACGAAACTTTTTCCTTCCTTCATTCACGCACACTACTCTCTAATGAGCAACGG
TATACGGCCTTCCTTCCAGTTACTTGAATTTGAAATAAAAAAAAGTTTGCTGTCTTGCTATCAAGTATAA
ATAGACCTGCAATTATTAATCTTTTGTTTCCTCGTCATTGTTCTCGTTCCCTTTCTTCCTTGTTTCTTTT
TCTGCACAATATTTCAAGCTATACCAAGCATACAATCAACT
Features (pLannotate 1.2.2; 23 found; start..end, strand, type, name):
      8..49      +  misc_feature   MCS (fragment): pBluescript multiple cloning site
     50..763     +  CDS            GFP (S65T): GFP (S65T) is a basic (constitutively fluorescent) green fluorescent protein published in 1995, derived from Aequorea victoria.
    803..829     +  misc_feature   MCS (fragment): pBluescript multiple cloning site
    830..1077    +  terminator     CYC1 terminator: S. cerevisiae CYC1; transcription terminator for CYC1
   1099..1117    -  promoter       T3 promoter: promoter for bacteriophage T3 RNA polymerase
   1162..1178    -  protein_bind   lac operator: The lac repressor binds to the lac operator to inhibit transcription in E. coli. This inhibition can be relieved by adding lactose or isopropyl-β-D-thiogalactopyranoside (IPTG). lac repressor encoded by lacI
   1186..1216    -  promoter       lac promoter: promoter for the E. coli lac operon
   1231..1252    -  protein_bind   CAP binding site: CAP binding activates transcription in the presence of cAMP. E. coli catabolite activator protein
   1265..1357    -  CDS            lacI (fragment): lac repressor; lacI; The lac repressor binds to the lac operator to inhibit transcription in E. coli. This inhibition can be relieved by adding lactose or isopropyl-β-D-thiogalactopyranoside (IPTG).
   1540..2128    -  rep_origin     ori: high-copy-number ColE1/pMB1/pBR322/pUC origin of replication
   2299..3159    -  CDS            AmpR: β-lactamase; bla; confers resistance to ampicillin, carbenicillin, and related antibiotics
   3160..3264    -  promoter       AmpR promoter: bla
   3301..3804    +  misc_feature   CEN/ARS: S. cerevisiae CEN6 centromere fused to an autonomously replicating sequence
   3872..3907    +  CDS            rop (fragment): Rop protein, which maintains plasmids at low copy number; rop
   4009..4058    +  misc_feature   bom (fragment): basis of mobility region from pBR322
   4066..4281    +  promoter       URA3 promoter: S. cerevisiae URA3
   4282..5085    +  CDS            URA3: orotidine-5'-phosphate decarboxylase, required for uracil biosynthesis; S. cerevisiae URA3; yeast auxotrophic marker, counterselectable with 5-fluoroorotic acid (5-FOA)
   5164..5215    +  misc_feature   bom (fragment): basis of mobility region from pBR322
   5243..5671    -  rep_origin     f1 ori (sequence partly withheld): f1 bacteriophage origin of replication; arrow indicates direction of (+) strand synthesis
   5675..5832    -  CDS            lacZα (fragment): LacZα fragment of β-galactosidase; lacZ fragment
   5835..5853    +  promoter       T7 promoter: promoter for bacteriophage T7 RNA polymerase
   5915..6253    +  CDS            YO085_YEAST: Protein predicted: Swiss-Prot protein existence level 4. From Saccharomyces cerevisiae (strain ATCC 204508 / S288c) (Baker's yeast).
   6618..7322    +  promoter       ADH1 promoter: S. cerevisiae ADH1; promoter for alcohol dehydrogenase 1
