[The description below was written by a language model from this plasmid's Addgene catalogue record and pLannotate feature annotations shown in this document.]
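Description:
GFP-X2R2 is a yeast expression plasmid that produces a synthetic acetylation reporter: green fluorescent protein carrying two tandem copies of the Gcn5 acetyltransferase consensus motif at its C-terminus, with the target lysine of the second motif changed to arginine so that it cannot be acetylated. The GFP coding region, annotated as the S65T variant, was cloned between EcoRI and HindIII sites in a multiple cloning site borrowed from pRS316. The short stretch between the end of the annotated GFP and the downstream polylinker fragment is where the motif repeats would be expected to lie, although the feature table does not annotate them. Expression is driven by the constitutive S. cerevisiae ADH1 promoter and terminated by the CYC1 terminator. An annotated predicted yeast ORF upstream of the promoter is probably genomic sequence carried along with the ADH1 upstream region.

The backbone is recorded as pRS406-ADH1/CYC1, which is nominally an integrating vector, yet the sequenced plasmid contains a CEN6/ARS element. That element would allow it to be maintained episomally at low copy in yeast, a discrepancy the record does not explain. URA3 provides selection in uracil-auxotrophic strains and can be counterselected with 5-FOA. In E. coli the plasmid replicates from a ColE1/pUC-type origin with ampicillin resistance. It also retains an f1 origin, T7 and T3 promoters, and lacZα and lac regulatory remnants from the pBluescript-derived framework. Together with the parental GFP-X2 construct, this point mutant serves as a non-histone model substrate for determining which motif is targeted by Gcn5 and by sirtuin deacetylases.
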