Addgene plasmid #115570: GFP-X2R2
Purpose: GFP-X2 where the second consensus motif's lysine is mutated to arginine
Depositing lab: Michael Downey. Depositing organization: University of Ottawa. Publication: A synthetic non-histone substrate to study substrate targeting by the Gcn5 HAT and sirtuin HDACs. Rossl A, Denoncourt A, Lin MS, Downey M. J Biol Chem. 2019 Apr 19;294(16):6227-6239. doi: 10.1074/jbc.RA118.006051. Epub 2019 Feb 25. PubMed 30804216.
Backbone
  Vector backbone: pRS406-ADH1/CYC1
  Total vector size (bp): 7322
  Modifications to backbone: Inserted multiple cloning site of pRS316
  Vector type: Bacterial Expression, Yeast Expression
  Selectable markers: URA3
Growth in bacteria
  Bacterial resistance: Ampicillin, 100 μg/mL
  Growth temperature: 37°C
  Growth strain: DH5alpha
  Copy number: Low Copy
Gene/Insert
  Gene/Insert name: Green Fluorescent Protein (alt name: GFP)
  Species: Synthetic
  Insert size (bp): 753
  Mutation: Two repeats of the Gcn5 consensus motif are tagged to C-term of GFP, Second site mutated to Arginine
  Promoter: ADH1
  Cloning method: Restriction Enzyme; 5′ cloning site EcoRI (not destroyed); 3′ cloning site HindIII (not destroyed)
  Sequencing primers: 5′ TAATGAGCAACGGTATACGG; 3′ AATGTTACATGCGTACACGC
Terms and licenses: Academic/Nonprofit Terms; Industry Terms: Not Available to Industry
Depositor comments: Please visit https://www.biorxiv.org/content/10.1101/345637v1 for bioRxiv preprint.
How to cite: GFP-X2R2 was a gift from Michael Downey (Addgene plasmid # 115570 ; http://n2t.net/addgene:115570 ; RRID:Addgene_115570)
