>Addgene plasmid #115570 | GFP-X2R2 | depositor partial sequence | sequence record 221201 | Primer used within ADH1 promoter
TTTGTTTCCTCGTCATTGTTCTCGTTCCCTTTCTTCCTTGTTTCTTTTTCTGCACAATATTTCAAGCTAT
ACCAAGCATACAATCAACTCCAAGCTGGCCGCTCTAGAACTAGTGGATCCCCCGGGCTGCAGGAATTCAT
GAGTAAAGGAGAAGAACTTTTCACTGGAGTTGTCCCAATTCTTGTTGAATTAGATGGTGATGTTAATGGG
CACAAATTTTCTGTCAGTGGAGAGGGTGAAGGTGATGCAACATACGGAAAACTTACCCTTAAATTTATTT
GCACTACTGGAAAACTACCTGTTCCATGGCCAACACTTGTCACTACTTTCACTTATGGTGTTCAATGCTT
TTCAAGATACCCAGATCATATGAAACGGCATGACTTTTTCAAGAGTGCCATGCCCGAAGGTTATGTACAG
GAAAGAACTATATTTTTCAAAGATGACGGGAACTACAAGACACGTGCTGAAGTCAAGTTTGAAGGTGATA
CCCTTGTTAATAGAATCGAGTTAAAAGGTATTGATTTTAAAGAAGATGGAAACATTCTTGGACACAAATT
GGAATACAACTATAACTCACACAATGTATACATCATGGCAGACAAACAAAAGAATGGAATCAAAGTTAAC
TTCAAAATTAGACACAACATTGAAGNTGGAAGCGTTCAACTAGCAGNCCATTATCAACAAAATACTCCAA
TTGGCG
