>Addgene plasmid #115570 | GFP-X2R2 | depositor partial sequence | sequence record 221202 | Primer used within GFP sequence
TGAGTTTGTAACAGCTGCTGGGATTACACATGNNNTGGATGAACTATACAAAGGTTCTTCAAAAAGACCT
GGATCATCTAGGAGGCCTTAAAAGCTTATCGATACCGTCGACCTCGAGTCATGTAATTAGTTATGTCACG
CTTACATTCACGCCCTCCCCCCACATCCGCTCTAACCGAAAAGGAAGGAGTTAGACAACCTGAAGTCTAG
GTCCCTATTTATTTTTTTATAGTTATGTTAGTATTAAGAACGTTATTTATATTTCAAATTTTTCTTTTTT
TTCTGTACAGACGCGTGTACGCATGTAACATTATACTGAAAACCTTGCTTGAGAAGGTTTTGGGACGCTC
GAAGGCTTTAATTTGCGGCCGGTACCAGCTTTTGTTCCCTTTAGTGAGGGTTAATTTCGAGCTTGGCGTA
ATCATGGTCATAGCTGTTTCCTGTGTGAAATTGTTATCCGCTCACAATTCCACACAACATACGAGCCGGA
AGCATAAAGTGTAAAGCCTGGGGTGCCTAATGAGTGAGCTAACTCACATTAATTGCGTTGCGCTCACTGC
CCGCTTTCCAGTCGGGAAACCTGTCGTGCCAGCTGCATTAATGAATCGGCCAACGCGCGGGGAGAGGCGG
TTTGCGTATTGGGCGCTCTTCCGCTTCCTCGCTCACTGACTCGCTGCGCTCGGTCGTTCGGCTGCGGCGA
GCGGTATCAGCTCACTCAAAGGCGGTAA
