>Addgene plasmid #115570 | GFP-X2R2 | depositor partial sequence | sequence record 221203 | Reverse primer used within CYC1 terminator
TCAGGTTGTCTAACTCCTTCCTTTTCGGTTAGAGCGGATGTGGGGGGAGGGCGTGAATGTAAGCGTGACA
TAACTAATTACATGACTCGAGGTCGACGGTATCGATAAGCTTTTAAGGCCTCCTAGATGATCCAGGTCTT
TTTGAAGAACCTTTGTATAGTTCATCCATGCCATGTGTAATCCCAGCAGCTGTTACAAACTCAAGAAGGA
CCATGTGGTCTCTCTTTTCGTTGGGATCTTTCGAAAGGGCAGATTGTGTGGACAGGTAATGGTTGTCTGG
TAAAAGGACAGGGCCATCGCCAATTGGAGTATTTTGTTGATAATGGTCTGCTAGTTGAACGCTTCCATCT
TCAATGTTGTGTCTAATTTTGAAGTTAACTTTGATTCCATTCTTTTGTTTGTCTGCCATGATGTATACAT
TGTGTGAGTTATAGTTGTATTCCAATTTGTGTCCAAGAATGTTTCCATCTTCTTTAAAATCAATACCTTT
TAACTCGATTCTATTAACAAGGGTATCACCTTCAAACTTGACTTCAGCACGTGTCTTGTAGTTCCCGTCA
TCTTTGAAAAATATAGTTCTTTCCTGTACATAACCTTCGGGCATGGCACTCTTGAAAAAGTCATGCCGTT
TCATATGATCTGGGTATCTTGAAAAGCATTGAACACCATAAGTGAAAGTAGTGACAAGTGTTGGCCATGG
AACAGGTAGTTTTCCAGTAGTGCAAATAAA
